>Addgene plasmid #11069 | p156 pWZL-EGFP-SLPI | addgene partial sequence | sequence record 18028 | EGFP-C 5'-CATGGTCCTGCTGGAGTTCGTG-3'
AGCTGTACAAGTCCGGCCGGACTCAGATCTCGAGCTCAAGCTTCGAATTCTGCAGTCGACGGTACCGCGG
AATGAAGTCCTGCGGCCTTTTACCTTTCACGGTGCTCCTTGCTCTGGGGATCCTGGCACCCTGGACTGTG
GAAGGAGGCAAAAATGATGCTATCAAAATCGGAGCCTGCCCTGCTAAAAAGCCTGCCCAGTGCCTTAAGC
TTGAGAAGCCACAATGCCGTACTGACTGGGAGTGCCCGGGAAAGCAGAGGTGCTGCCAAGATGCTTGCGG
TTCCAAGTGCGTGAATCCTGTTCCCATTCGCAAACCAGTGTGGAGGAAGCCTGGGAGGTGCGTCAAAACT
CAGGCAAGATGTATGATGCTTAACCCTCCCAATGTCTGCCAGAGGGACGGGCAGTGTGACGGCAAATACA
AGTGCTGTGAGGGTATATGTGGGAAAGTCTGCCTGCCCCCGATGTGACAATTGAAGATCTAGTCGACCAA
TTCCGGTTATTTTCCACCATATTGCCGTCTTTTGGCAATGTGAGGGCCCGGAAACCTGGCCCTGTCTTCT
TGACGAGCATTCCTAGGGGTCTTTCCCCTCTCGCCAAAGGAATGCAAGGTCTGTTGAATGTCGTGAAGGA
AGCAGTTCCTCTGGAAGCTTCTTGAAGACAAACAACGTCTGTAGCGACTCTTTGCAGGCAGCGGAACCTC
CCACCTGGCGACAGGTGCCTCTGCGGCCAAAAGCCACGTGTA
