[The description below was written by a language model from this plasmid's Addgene catalogue record.]
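Description:
p156 pWZL-EGFP-SLPI is a retroviral mammalian expression plasmid built on the pWZL neo backbone (about 5.1 kb without the insert). It is maintained in E. coli as a high-copy plasmid under ampicillin selection. In mammalian cells, the neomycin resistance marker allows transduced or transfected populations to be selected with G418. No feature table accompanies the record, so the individual elements are not itemised. As a retroviral vector, the plasmid would be expected to carry long terminal repeats and a packaging signal, which allow the transcript to be packaged into viral particles in a suitable packaging cell line and then integrated stably into target cells. The record does not state the promoter driving the insert. In vectors of this class, expression generally comes from the 5′ LTR.

The payload is mouse Slpi, which encodes secretory leukocyte protease inhibitor, cloned by restriction enzyme methods and fused to EGFP. The plasmid name suggests that EGFP precedes SLPI, but the record does not specify the orientation of the fusion, any linker, or the cloning sites used. The fluorescent fusion lets both expression and subcellular localisation of SLPI be followed in living or fixed cells, and retroviral delivery makes it suitable for cells that are hard to transfect. The associated publication studied interactions between the megakaryocyte/platelet-specific β1 tubulin and SLPI and their possible role in regulated proteolysis in platelet function. This points to its use for expressing and visualising tagged SLPI in that setting.
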