Addgene plasmid #11069: p156 pWZL-EGFP-SLPI
Depositing lab: Ramesh Shivdasani. Depositing organization: Dana-Farber Cancer Institute. Publication: Interactions between the megakaryocyte/platelet-specific beta1 tubulin and the secretory leukocyte protease inhibitor SLPI suggest a role for regulated proteolysis in platelet functions. Schulze H, Korpal M, Bergmeier W, Italiano JE, Wahl SM, Shivdasani RA. Blood. 2004 Dec 15. 104(13):3949-57. 10.1182/blood-2004-03-1179 PubMed 15315966.
Backbone
  Vector backbone: pWZL neo
  Backbone size w/o insert (bp): 5100
  Vector type: Mammalian Expression, Retroviral
  Selectable markers: Neomycin (select with G418)
Growth in bacteria
  Bacterial resistance: Ampicillin, 100 μg/mL
  Growth temperature: 37°C
  Growth strain: DH5alpha
  Copy number: High Copy
Gene/Insert
  Gene/Insert name: SLPI (alt name: secretory leukocyte protease inhibitor)
  Species: M. musculus (mouse)
  Entrez Gene: Slpi
  Tag / fusion protein: EGFP
  Cloning method: Restriction Enzyme
  Sequencing primers: 5′ na
Terms and licenses: Academic/Nonprofit Terms; Industry Terms: Not Available to Industry
How to cite: p156 pWZL-EGFP-SLPI was a gift from Ramesh Shivdasani (Addgene plasmid # 11069 ; http://n2t.net/addgene:11069 ; RRID:Addgene_11069)
